>Addgene plasmid #84180 | pFGC5941-PacI-ath-STTM861-3p | addgene full sequence | sequence record 167542 | Addgene NGS Result
TGAGACTTTTCAACAAAGGGTAATTTCGGGAAACCTCCTCGGATTCCATTGCCCAGCTATCTGTCACTTC
ATCGAAAGGGCAGTGGAAAAGGAAGGTGGCTCCTACAAATGCCATCATTGCGATAAAGGAAAGGCTATCA
TTCAAGATGCCTCTGCCGACAGTGGTCCCAAAGATGGACCCCCACCCACGAGGAGCATCGTGGAAAAAGA
AGACGTTCCAACCACGTCTTCAAAGCAAGTGGATTGATGTGACATCTCCACTGACGTAAGGGATGACGCA
CAACCCCACTATCCTTCGCAAGACCCTTCCTCTATATAAGGAAGTTCATTTCATTTGGAGAGGACAGCCC
AAGCTTGTCCTTGAAGACTGCATATCCATCGTTGTTGTTGTTATGGTCTAATTTAAATATGGTCTAAAGA
AGAAGAATGTCCTTGAAGACTGCATATCCATCGAATTCGGTACGCTGAAATCACCAGTCTCTCTCTACAA
ATCTATCTCTCTCTATTTTCTCCATAAATAATGTGTGAGTAGTTTCCCGATAAGGGAAATTAGGGTTCTT
ATAGGGTTTCGCTCATGTGTTGAGCATATAAGAAACCCTTAGTATGTATTTGTATTTGTAAAATACTTCT
ATCAATAAAATTTCTAATTCCTAAAACCAAAATCCAGTACTAAAATCCAGATCTCCTAAAGTCCCTATAG
ATCTTTGTCGTGAATATAAACCAGACACGAGACGACTAGACCTGGAGCCCAGACGCCGTTCGAAGCTAGA
AGTACCGCTTAGGCAGGAGGCCGTTAGGGAAAAGATGCTAAGGCAGGGTTGGTTACGTTGACTCCCCCGT
AGGTTTGGTTTAAATATGATGAAGTGGACGGAAGGAAGGAGGAAGACAAGGAAGGATAAGGTTGCAGGCC
CTGTGCAAGGTAAGAAGATGGAAATTTGATAGAGGTACGCTACTATACTTATACTATACGCTAAGGGAAT
GATTGTATTTATACCCTATACCCCCTAATAACCCCTTATCAATTTAAGAAATAATCCGCATAAGCCCCCG
CTTAAAAATTGGTATCAGAGCCATGAATAGGTCTATGACCAAAACTCAAGAGGATAAAACCTCACCAAAA
TACGAAAGAGTCCTTAACTCTAAAGATAAAAGATCTTTCAAGATCAAAACTAGTTCCCTCACACCGGTGA
CGGGGATCGCATGCGACCTCTAGACCATCACATTGGAGCTTCAGCTGCTCGAGTTCTATAGTGTCACCTA
AATCGTATGTGTATGATACATAAGGTTATGTATTAATTGTAGCCGCGTTCTTACGTCGACGTACCAATTA
CGCCCCGCCCTGTCACTCATCGCAGTACTGTTGTAATTCATTAAGCATTCTGCCGACATGGAAGCCATCA
CAAACGGCATGATGAACCTGAATCGCCAGCGGCATCAGCACCTTGTCGCCTTGCGTATAATATTTGCCCA
TGGTGAAAACGGGGGCGAAGAAGTTGTCCATATTGGCCACGTTTAAATCAAAACTGGTGAAACTCACCCA
GGGATTGGCTGAGACGAAAAACATATTCTCAATAAACCCTTTAGGGAAATAGGCCAGGTTTTCACCGTAA
CACGCCACATCTTGCGAATATATGTGTAGAAACTGCCGGAAATCGTCGTGGTATTCACTCCAGAGCGATG
AAAACGTTTCAGTTTGCTCATGGAAAACGGTGTAACAAGGGTGAACACTATCCCATATTACCAGCTCACC
GTCTTTCATTGCCATACGGAACTCCGGATGAGCATTCATCAGGCGGGCAAGAATGTGAATAAAGGCCGGA
TAAAACTTGTGCTTATTTTTCTTTACGGTCTTTAAAAAGGCCGTAATATCCAGCTGAACGGTCTGGTTAT
AGGTACATTGAGCAACTGACTGAAATGCCTCAAAATGTTCTTTACGATGCCATTGGGATATATCAACGGT
GGTATATCCAGTGATTTCTTTCTCCATTTTAGCTTCCTTAGCTCCTGAAAATCTCGATAACTCATTAAAG
CTTATCGATGATAAGCTGTCAAACATGAGAATTTAGCCCGCCTAATGAGCGGGCTTTTTGTTGTGATCCG
CGTTGCTGGCGTTTTTCCATAGGCTCCGCCCCCCTGACGAGCATCACAAAAATCGACGCTCAAGTCAGAG
GTGGCGAAACCCGACAGGACTATAAAGATACCAGGCGTTTCCCCCCTGGGAGCTCCCTCGTGCGCTCTCC
TGTTCCGACCCTGCCGCTTACCGGATACCTGTCCGCCTTTCTTAATTAACTCTCTAGACTCACCTAGGAT
CCATGAATTCTGAGATTTTTCAAATCAGTGCGCAAGACGTGACGTAAGTATCCGAGTCAGTTTTTATTTT
TCTACTAATTTGGTCGTTTATTTCGGCGTGTAGGACATGGCAACCGGGCCTGAATTTCGCGGGTATTCTG
TTTCTATTCCAACTTTTTCTTGATCCGCAGCCATTAACGACTTTTGAATAGATACGCTGACACGCCAAGC
CTCGCTAGTCAAAAGTGTACCAAACAACGCTTTACAGCAAGAACGGAATGCGCGTGACGCTCGCGGTGAC
GCCATTTCGCCTTTTCAGAAATGGATAAATAGCCTTGCTTCCTATTATATCTTCCCAAATTACCAATACA
TTACACTAGCATCTGAATTTCATAACCAATCTCGATACACCAAATCGAATCGATGAGCCCAGAACGACGC
CCGGCCGACATCCGCCGTGCCACCGAGGCGGACATGCCGGCGGTCTGCACCATCGTCAACCACTACATCG
AGACAAGCACGGTCAACTTCCGTACCGAGCCGCAGGAACCGCAGGAGTGGACGGACGACCTCGTCCGTCT
GCGGGAGCGCTATCCCTGGCTCGTCGCCGAGGTGGACGGCGAGGTCGCCGGCATCGCCTACGCGGGCCCC
TGGAAGGCACGCAACGCCTACGACTGGACGGCCGAGTCGACCGTGTACGTCTCCCCCCGCCACCAGCGGA
CGGGACTGGGCTCCACGCTCTACACCCACCTGCTGAAGTCCCTGGAGGCACAGGGCTTCAAGAGCGTGGT
CGCTGTCATCGGGCTGCCCAACGACCCGAGCGTGCGCATGCACGAGGCGCTCGGATATGCCCCCCGCGGC
ATGCTGCGGGCGGCCGGCTTCAAGCACGGGAACTGGCATGACGTGGGTTTCTGGCAGCTGGACTTCAGCC
TGCCGGTACCGCCCCGTCCGGTCCTGCCCGTCACCGAGATTTGACTGCAGAATCTTGGACTCCCATGTTG
GCAAAGGCAACCAAACAAACAATGAATGATCCGCTCCTGCATATGGGGCGGTTTGAGTATTTCAACTGCC
ATTTGGGCTGAATTGAAGACATGCTCCTGTCAGAAATTCCGTGATCTTACTCAATATTCAGTAATCTCGG
CCAATATCCTAAATGTGCGTGGCTTTATCTGTCTTTGTATTGTTTCATCAATTCATGTAACGTTTGCTTT
TCTTATGAATTTTCAAATAAATTATCAGATCCGAGCTCGAATTAATTCGGCGTTAATTCAGTACATTAAA
AACGTCCGCAATGTGTTATTAAGTTGTCTAAGCGTCAATTTGTTTACACCACAATATATCCTGCCACCAG
CCAGCCAACAGCTCCCCGACCGGCAGCTCGGCACAAAATCACCACTCGATACAGGCAGCCCATCAGTCCG
GGACGGCGTCAGCGGGAGAGCCGTTGTAAGGCGGCAGACTTTGCTCATGTTACCGATGCTATTCGGAAGA
ACGGCAACTAAGCTGCCGGGTTTGAAACACGGATGATCTCGCGGAGGGTAGCATGTTGATTGTAACGATG
ACAGAGCGTTGCTGCCTGTGATCACCGCGGTTTCAAAATCGGCTCCGTCGATACTATGTTATACGCCAAC
TTTGAAAACAACTTTGAAAAAGCTGTTTTCTGGTATTTAAGGTTTTAGAATGCAAGGAACAGTGAATTGG
AGTTCGTCTTGTTATAATTAGCTTCTTGGGGTATCTTTAAATACTGTAGAAAAGAGGAAGGAAATAATAA
ATGGCTAAAATGAGAATATCACCGGAATTGAAAAAACTGATCGAAAAATACCGCTGCGTAAAAGATACGG
AAGGAATGTCTCCTGCTAAGGTATATAAGCTGGTGGGAGAAAATGAAAACCTATATTTAAAAATGACGGA
CAGCCGGTATAAAGGGACCACCTATGATGTGGAACGGGAAAAGGACATGATGCTATGGCTGGAAGGAAAG
CTGCCTGTTCCAAAGGTCCTGCACTTTGAACGGCATGATGGCTGGAGCAATCTGCTCATGAGTGAGGCCG
ATGGCGTCCTTTGCTCGGAAGAGTATGAAGATGAACAAAGCCCTGAAAAGATTATCGAGCTGTATGCGGA
GTGCATCAGGCTCTTTCACTCCATCGACATATCGGATTGTCCCTATACGAATAGCTTAGACAGCCGCTTA
GCCGAATTGGATTACTTACTGAATAACGATCTGGCCGATGTGGATTGCGAAAACTGGGAAGAAGACACTC
CATTTAAAGATCCGCGCGAGCTGTATGATTTTTTAAAGACGGAAAAGCCCGAAGAGGAACTTGTCTTTTC
CCACGGCGACCTGGGAGACAGCAACATCTTTGTGAAAGATGGCAAAGTAAGTGGCTTTATTGATCTTGGG
AGAAGCGGCAGGGCGGACAAGTGGTATGACATTGCCTTCTGCGTCCGGTCGATCAGGGAGGATATCGGGG
AAGAACAGTATGTCGAGCTATTTTTTGACTTACTGGGGATCAAGCCTGATTGGGAGAAAATAAAATATTA
TATTTTACTGGATGAATTGTTTTAGTACCTAGAATGCATGACCAAAATCCCTTAACGTGAGTTTTCGTTC
CACTGAGCGTCAGACCCCGTAGAAAAGATCAAAGGATCTTCTTGAGATCCTTTTTTTCTGCGCGTAATCT
GCTGCTTGCAAACAAAAAAACCACCGCTACCAGCGGTGGTTTGTTTGCCGGATCAAGAGCTACCAACTCT
TTTTCCGAAGGTAACTGGCTTCAGCAGAGCGCAGATACCAAATACTGTCCTTCTAGTGTAGCCGTAGTTA
GGCCACCACTTCAAGAACTCTGTAGCACCGCCTACATACCTCGCTCTGCTAATCCTGTTACCAGTGGCTG
CTGCCAGTGGCGATAAGTCGTGTCTTACCGGGTTGGACTCAAGACGATAGTTACCGGATAAGGCGCAGCG
GTCGGGCTGAACGGGGGGTTCGTGCACACAGCCCAGCTTGGAGCGAACGACCTACACCGAACTGAGATAC
CTACAGCGTGAGCTATGAGAAAGCGCCACGCTTCCCGAAGGGAGAAAGGCGGACAGGTATCCGGTAAGCG
GCAGGGTCGGAACAGGAGAGCGCACGAGGGAGCTTCCAGGGGGAAACGCCTGGTATCTTTATAGTCCTGT
CGGGTTTCGCCACCTCTGACTTGAGCGTCGATTTTTGTGATGCTCGTCAGGGGGGCGGAGCCTATGGAAA
AACGCCAGCAACGCGGCCTTTTTACGGTTCCTGGCCTTTTGCTGGCCTTTTGCTCACATGTTCTTTCCTG
CGTTATCCCCTGATTCTGTGGATAACCGTATTACCGCCTTTGAGTGAGCTGATACCGCTCGCCGCAGCCG
AACGACCGAGCGCAGCGAGTCAGTGAGCGAGGAAGCGGAAGAGCGCCTGATGCGGTATTTTCTCCTTACG
CATCTGTGCGGTATTTCACACCGCATATGGTGCACTCTCAGTACAATCTGCTCTGATGCCGCATAGTTAA
GCCAGTATACACTCCGCTATCGCTACGTGACTGGGTCATGGCTGCGCCCCGACACCCGCCAACACCCGCT
GACGCGCCCTGACGGGCTTGTCTGCTCCCGGCATCCGCTTACAGACAAGCTGTGACCGTCTCCGGGAGCT
GCATGTGTCAGAGGTTTTCACCGTCATCACCGAAACGCGCGAGGCAGGGTGCCTTGATGTGGGCGCCGGC
GGTCGAGTGGCGACGGCGCGGCTTGTCCGCGCCCTGGTAGATTGCCTGGCCGTAGGCCAGCCATTTTTGA
GCGGCCAGCGGCCGCGATAGGCCGACGCGAAGCGGCGGGGCGTAGGGAGCGCAGCGACCGAAGGGTAGGC
GCTTTTTGCAGCTCTTCGGCTGTGCGCTGGCCAGACAGTTATGCACAGGCCAGGCGGGTTTTAAGAGTTT
TAATAAGTTTTAAAGAGTTTTAGGCGGAAAAATCGCCTTTTTTCTCTTTTATATCAGTCACTTACATGTG
TGACCGGTTCCCAATGTACGGCTTTGGGTTCCCAATGTACGGGTTCCGGTTCCCAATGTACGGCTTTGGG
TTCCCAATGTACGTGCTATCCACAGGAAAGAGACCTTTTCGACCTTTTTCCCCTGCTAGGGCAATTTGCC
CTAGCATCTGCTCCGTACATTAGGAACCGGCGGATGCTTCGCCCTCGATCAGGTTGCGGTAGCGCATGAC
TAGGATCGGGCCAGCCTGCCCCGCCTCCTCCTTCAAATCGTACTCCGGCAGGTCATTTGACCCGATCAGC
TTGCGCACGGTGAAACAGAACTTCTTGAACTCTCCGGCGCTGCCACTGCGTTCGTAGATCGTCTTGAACA
ACCATCTGGCTTCTGCCTTGCCTGCGGCGCGGCGTGCCAGGCGGTAGAGAAAACGGCCGATGCCGGGATC
GATCAAAAAGTAATCGGGGTGAACCGTCAGCACGTCCGGGTTCTTGCCTTCTGTGATCTCGCGGTACATC
CAATCAGCTAGCTCGATCTCGATGTACTCCGGCCGCCCGGTTTCGCTCTTTACGATCTTGTAGCGGCTAA
TCAAGGCTTCACCCTCGGATACCGTCACCAGGCGGCCGTTCTTGGCCTTCTTCGTACGCTGCATGGCAAC
GTGCGTGGTGTTTAACCGAATGCAGGTTTCTACCAGGTCGTCTTTCTGCTTTCCGCCATCGGCTCGCCGG
CAGAACTTGAGTACGTCCGCAACGTGTGGACGGAACACGCGGCCGGGCTTGTCTCCCTTCCCTTCCCGGT
ATCGGTTCATGGATTCGGTTAGATGGGAAACCGCCATCAGTACCAGGTCGTAATCCCACACACTGGCCAT
GCCGGCCGGCCCTGCGGAAACCTCTACGTGCCCGTCTGGAAGCTCGTAGCGGATCACCTCGCCAGCTCGT
CGGTCACGCTTCGACAGACGGAAAACGGCCACGTCCATGATGCTGCGACTATCGCGGGTGCCCACGTCAT
AGAGCATCGGAACGAAAAAATCTGGTTGCTCGTCGCCCTTGGGCGGCTTCCTAATCGACGGCGCACCGGC
TGCCGGCGGTTGCCGGGATTCTTTGCGGATTCGATCAGCGGCCGCTTGCCACGATTCACCGGGGCGTGCT
TCTGCCTCGATGCGTTGCCGCTGGGCGGCCTGCGCGGCCTTCAACTTCTCCACCAGGTCATCACCCAGCG
CCGCGCCGATTTGTACCGGGCCGGATGGTTTGCGACCGCTCACGCCGATTCCTCGGGCTTGGGGGTTCCA
GTGCCATTGCAGGGCCGGCAGGCAACCCAGCCGCTTACGCCTGGCCAACCGCCCGTTCCTCCACACATGG
GGCATTCCACGGCGTCGGTGCCTGGTTGTTCTTGATTTTCCATGCCGCCTCCTTTAGCCGCTAAAATTCA
TCTACTCATTTATTCATTTGCTCATTTACTCTGGTAGCTGCGCGATGTATTCAGATAGCAGCTCGGTAAT
GGTCTTGCCTTGGCGTACCGCGTACATCTTCAGCTTGGTGTGATCCTCCGCCGGCAACTGAAAGTTGACC
CGCTTCATGGCTGGCGTGTCTGCCAGGCTGGCCAACGTTGCAGCCTTGCTGCTGCGTGCGCTCGGACGGC
CGGCACTTAGCGTGTTTGTGCTTTTGCTCATTTTCTCTTTACCTCATTAACTCAAATGAGTTTTGATTTA
ATTTCAGCGGCCAGCGCCTGGACCTCGCGGGCAGCGTCGCCCTCGGGTTCTGATTCAAGAACGGTTGTGC
CGGCGGCGGCAGTGCCTGGGTAGCTCACGCGCTGCGTGATACGGGACTCAAGAATGGGCAGCTCGTACCC
GGCCAGCGCCTCGGCAACCTCACCGCCGATGCGCGTGCCTTTGATCGCCCGCGACACGACAAAGGCCGCT
TGTAGCCTTCCATCCGTGACCTCAATGCGCTGCTTAACCAGCTCCACCAGGTCGGCGGTGGCCCATATGT
CGTAAGGGCTTGGCTGCACCGGAATCAGCACGAAGTCGGCTGCCTTGATCGCGGACACAGCCAAGTCCGC
CGCCTGGGGCGCTCCGTCGATCACTACGAAGTCGCGCCGGCCGATGGCCTTCACGTCGCGGTCAATCGTC
GGGCGGTCGATGCCGACAACGGTTAGCGGTTGATCTTCCCGCACGGCCGCCCAATCGCGGGCACTGCCCT
GGGGATCGGAATCGACTAACAGAACATCGGCCCCGGCGAGTTGCAGGGCGCGGGCTAGATGGGTTGCGAT
GGTCGTCTTGCCTGACCCGCCTTTCTGGTTAAGTACAGCGATAACCTTCATGCGTTCCCCTTGCGTATTT
GTTTATTTACTCATCGCATCATATACGCAGCGACCGCATGACGCAAGCTGTTTTACTCAAATACACATCA
CCTTTTTAGACGGCGGCGCTCGGTTTCTTCAGCGGCCAAGCTGGCCGGCCAGGCCGCCAGCTTGGCATCA
GACAAACCGGCCAGGATTTCATGCAGCCGCACGGTTGAGACGTGCGCGGGCGGCTCGAACACGTACCCGG
CCGCGATCATCTCCGCCTCGATCTCTTCGGTAATGAAAAACGGTTCGTCCTGGCCGTCCTGGTGCGGTTT
CATGCTTGTTCCTCTTGGCGTTCATTCTCGGCGGCCGCCAGGGCGTCGGCCTCGGTCAATGCGTCCTCAC
GGAAGGCACCGCGCCGCCTGGCCTCGGTGGGCGTCACTTCCTCGCTGCGCTCAAGTGCGCGGTACAGGGT
CGAGCGATGCACGCCAAGCAGTGCAGCCGCCTCTTTCACGGTGCGGCCTTCCTGGTCGATCAGCTCGCGG
GCGTGCGCGATCTGTGCCGGGGTGAGGGTAGGGCGGGGGCCAAACTTCACGCCTCGGGCCTTGGCGGCCT
CGCGCCCGCTCCGGGTGCGGTCGATGATTAGGGAACGCTCGAACTCGGCAATGCCGGCGAACACGGTCAA
CACCATGCGGCCGGCCGGCGTGGTGGTGTCGGCCCACGGCTCTGCCAGGCTACGCAGGCCCGCGCCGGCC
TCCTGGATGCGCTCGGCAATGTCCAGTAGGTCGCGGGTGCTGCGGGCCAGGCGGTCTAGCCTGGTCACTG
TCACAACGTCGCCAGGGCGTAGGTGGTCAAGCATCCTGGCCAGCTCCGGGCGGTCGCGCCTGGTGCCGGT
GATCTTCTCGGAAAACAGCTTGGTGCAGCCGGCCGCGTGCAGTTCGGCCCGTTGGTTGGTCAAGTCCTGG
TCGTCGGTGCTGACGCGGGCATAGCCCAGCAGGCCAGCGGCGGCGCTCTTGTTCATGGCGTAATGTCTCC
GGTTCTAGTCGCAAGTATTCTACTTTATGCGACTAAAACACGCGACAAGAAAACGCCAGGAAAAGGGCAG
GGCGGCAGCCTGTCGCGTAACTTAGGACTTGTGCGACATGTCGTTTTCAGAAGACGGCTGCACTGAACGT
CAGAAGCCGACTGCACTATAGCAGCGGAGGGGTTGGATCAAAGTACTTTGATCCCGAGGGGAACCCTGTG
GTTGGCATGCACATACAAATGGACGAACGGATAAACCTTTTCACGCCCTTTTAAATATCCGATTATTCTA
ATAAACGCTCTTTTCTCTTAGGTTTACCCGCCAATATATCCTGTCAAACACTGATAGTTTAAACTGAAGG
CGGGAAACGACAATCTGATCCAAGCTCAAGCTGCTCTAGCATTCGCCATTCAGGCTGCGCAACTGTTGGG
AAGGGCGATCGGTGCGGGCCTCTTCGCTATTACGCCAGCTGGCGAAAGGGGGATGTGCTGCAAGGCGATT
AAGTTGGGTAACGCCAGGGTTTTCCCAGTCACGACGTTGTAAAACGACGGCCAGTGCCAAGCTTGCATGC
CTGCAGGTCCTGCTGAGCCTCGACATGTTGTCGCAAAATTCGCCCTGGACCCGCCCAACGATTTGTCGTC
ACTGTCAAGGTTTGACCTGCACTTCATTTGGGGCCCACATACACCAAAAAAATGCTGCATAATTCTCGGG
GCAGCAAGTCGGTTACCCGGCCGCCGTGCTGGACCGGGTTGAATGGTGCCCGTAACTTTCGGTAGAGCGG
ACGGCCAATACTCAACTTCAAGGAATCTCACCCATGCGCGCCGGCGGGGAACCGGAGTTCCCTTCAGTGA
GCGTTATTAGTTCGCCGCTCGGTGTGTCGTAGATACTAGCCCCTGGGGCACTTTTGAAATTTGAATAAGA
TTTATGTAATCAGTCTTTTAGGTTTGACCGGTTCTGCCGCTTTTTTTAAAATTGGATTTGTAATAATAAA
ACGCAATTGTTTGTTATTGTGGCGCTCTATCATAGATGTCGCTATAAACCTATTCAGCACAATATATTGT
TTTCATTTTAATATTGTACATATAAGTAGTAGGGTACAATCAGTAAATTGAACGGAGAATATTATTCATA
AAAATACGATAGTAACGGGTGATATATTCATTAGAATGAACCGAAACCGGCGGTAAGGATCTGAGCTACA
CATGCTCAGGTTTTTTACAACGTGCACAACAGAATTGAAAGCAAATATCATGCGATCATAGGCGTCTCGC
ATATCTCATTAAAGCAGGACTCTAGGGACTAGTCCCGGGTCTTAATTAAGTTTGCAAGCAGCAGATTACG
CGCAGAAAAAAAGGATCTCAAGGAGATCCTTTGGATCACAAAAAAAAGCCCGCTCATTAGGCGGGTTAAA
TTCCCGGGTACTGCAGCCGATTCATTAATGCAGGTTAACCTGGCTTATCGAAATTAATACGACTCACTAT
AGGGAGACCGGCAGATCTGATCCCTACTCCAAAAATGTCAAAGATACAGTCTCAGAAGACCAAAGGGCTA
T
Features (pLannotate 1.2.2; 27 found; start..end, strand, type, name):
      1..346     +  promoter       CaMV 35S promoter: strong constitutive promoter from cauliflower mosaic virus
    298..344     +  promoter       minimal CaMV 35S promoter: minimal 35S promoter from cauliflower mosaic virus
    507..683     +  polyA_signal   CaMV poly(A) signal: cauliflower mosaic virus polyadenylation signal
   1245..1263    -  promoter       SP6 promoter: promoter for bacteriophage SP6 RNA polymerase
   1328..1987    -  CDS            CmR: chloramphenicol acetyltransferase; cat; confers resistance to chloramphenicol
   1988..2024    -  promoter       cat promoter (fragment): promoter of the E. coli cat gene encoding chloramphenicol acetyltransferase
   2024..2052    -  promoter       tet promoter: E. coli promoter for tetracycline efflux protein gene
   2114..2282    -  rep_origin     ori (fragment): high-copy-number ColE1/pMB1/pBR322/pUC origin of replication
   2327..2707    +  promoter       MAS promoter: mannopine synthase promoter (Velten et al., 1984)
   2713..3261    +  CDS            bar: PAT_STRHY - Experimental evidence at protein level: Swiss-Prot protein existence level 1. Inactivates phosphinothricin (PPT) by transfer of an acetyl group from acetyl CoA. Can also acetylate demethylphosphinothricin but not PTT or glutamate. This enzyme is an effector of phosphinothricin tripeptide (PTT or bialaphos) resistance. From Streptomyces hygroscopicus. Introduced by genetic manipulation and expressed in glufosinate-tolerant maize by Dekalb Genetics.
   3274..3526    +  terminator     MAS terminator: mannopine synthase terminator
   3612..3636    -  misc_feature   LB T-DNA repeat: left border repeat from nopaline C58 T-DNA
   4061..4855    +  CDS            KanR: aminoglycoside phosphotransferase; aphA-3; confers resistance to kanamycin
   4942..5530    +  rep_origin     ori: high-copy-number ColE1/pMB1/pBR322/pUC origin of replication
   5716..5856    -  misc_feature   bom: basis of mobility region from pBR322
   5958..5997    -  CDS            rop (fragment): Rop protein, which maintains plasmids at low copy number; rop
   6200..6394    -  rep_origin     pVS1 oriV: origin of replication for the Pseudomonas plasmid pVS1 (Heeb et al., 2000)
   6460..7533    -  CDS            pVS1 RepA: replication protein from the Pseudomonas plasmid pVS1 (Heeb et al., 2000)
   7962..8591    -  CDS            pVS1 StaA: stability protein from the Pseudomonas plasmid pVS1 (Heeb et al., 2000)
   9151..9552    -  CDS            Y4CG_SINFN (fragment): Protein inferred from homology: Swiss-Prot protein existence level 3. From Sinorhizobium fredii (strain NBRC 101917 / NGR234).
   9892..9916    -  misc_feature   RB T-DNA repeat: right border repeat from nopaline C58 T-DNA
   9982..10136   -  CDS            lacZα (fragment): LacZα fragment of β-galactosidase; lacZ fragment
  10139..10159   -  misc_feature   MCS (fragment): pUC18/19 multiple cloning site
  10160..10867   -  terminator     OCS terminator: octopine synthase terminator
  10900..10941   -  rep_origin     ori (fragment): high-copy-number ColE1/pMB1/pBR322/pUC origin of replication
  11045..11063   +  promoter       T7 promoter: promoter for bacteriophage T7 RNA polymerase
  11084..11131   +  promoter       CaMV 35S promoter (enhanced) (fragment): cauliflower mosaic virus 35S promoter with a duplicated enhancer region
