[The description below was written by a language model from this plasmid's Addgene catalogue record and pLannotate feature annotations shown in this document.]
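Description:
pFGC5941-PacI-ath-STTM861-3p is a plant expression binary vector built on the pFGC5941-PacI backbone for Agrobacterium-mediated T-DNA delivery into Arabidopsis thaliana. The backbone carries a high-copy ColE1/pBR322-type origin with the bom mobilisation region for propagation in E. coli, and the pVS1 oriV with RepA and StaA for replication and stable maintenance in Agrobacterium. A kanamycin resistance gene sits outside the T-DNA. A second bacterial marker, chloramphenicol acetyltransferase (CmR), lies within the insert itself, which is why the plasmid is selected on both chloramphenicol and kanamycin. Nopaline-type left and right border repeats define the transferred region. This region also contains a bar (phosphinothricin acetyltransferase) gene under the mannopine synthase promoter and terminator, giving Basta/glufosinate selection of transformed plants.

The payload is a PacI-flanked cassette that, according to the depositor, comprises a 2x35S promoter, the short tandem target mimic (STTM), a 35S terminator and CmR. The feature table agrees with this: an enhanced CaMV 35S promoter spans the numbering origin and is followed, after a short unannotated stretch, by the CaMV poly(A) signal. The STTM861-3p sequence presumably occupies that stretch, although the automated annotation does not label it. An STTM is a non-coding transcript carrying two miRNA binding sites, separated by a spacer, that resist cleavage; it sequesters the cognate small RNA and triggers its degradation. Here the strong constitutive promoter drives the mimic to deplete miR861-3p. The construct therefore serves for loss-of-function analysis of this microRNA in stably transformed Arabidopsis. Small origin fragments, T7 and SP6 promoters, an OCS terminator and a lacZα fragment are also annotated; these look like leftovers from the cloning intermediates and the parental vector.
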