Addgene plasmid #84180: pFGC5941-PacI-ath-STTM861-3p
Purpose: target miRNA861 for destruction in Arabidopsis thaliana
Depositing lab: Guiliang Tang. Depositing organization: Michigan Technological University. Publication: Construction of short tandem target mimic (STTM) to block the functions of plant and animal microRNAs. Tang G, Yan J, Gu Y, Qiao M, Fan R, Mao Y, Tang X. Methods. 2012 Oct;58(2):118-25. doi: 10.1016/j.ymeth.2012.10.006. Epub 2012 Oct 23. PubMed 23098881.
Backbone
  Vector backbone: pFGC5941-PacI
  Backbone manufacturer: Guiliang Tang (Addgene plasmid # 44182)
  Backbone size w/o insert (bp): 8608
  Vector type: Plant Expression
  Selectable markers: Basta
Growth in bacteria
  Bacterial resistance: Chloramphenicol and Kanamycin, 25 & 50 μg/mL
  Growth temperature: 37°C
  Growth strain: DH5alpha
  Copy number: High Copy
Gene/Insert
  Gene/Insert name: STTM861-3p
  Species: A. thaliana (mustard weed)
  Insert size (bp): 2846
  Promoter: 2x35S
  Cloning method: Restriction Enzyme; 5′ cloning site PacI (not destroyed); 3′ cloning site PacI (not destroyed)
  Sequencing primers: 5′ CACTATCCTTCGCAAGACCCTTCC; 3′ CAACACATGAGCGAAACCCTATAA
Terms and licenses: Academic/Nonprofit Terms; Industry Terms: Not Available to Industry
Depositor comments: The insert within this plasmid contains a 2x35S promoter, STTM, T35S and CmR.
How to cite: pFGC5941-PacI-ath-STTM861-3p was a gift from Guiliang Tang (Addgene plasmid # 84180 ; http://n2t.net/addgene:84180 ; RRID:Addgene_84180)
