>Addgene plasmid #84180 | pFGC5941-PacI-ath-STTM861-3p | depositor partial sequence | sequence record 160736 | STTM
GTCCTTGAAGACTGCATATCCATCGTTGTTGTTGTTATGGTCTAATTTAAATATGGTCTAAAGAAGAAGA
ATGTCCTTGAAGACTGCATATCCATC
